>Addgene plasmid #26835 | pXP314 | depositor full sequence | sequence record 12703 | Author sequence
TCGCGCGTTTCGGTGATGACGGTGAAAACCTCTGACACATGCAGCTCCCGGAGACGGTCACAGCTTGTCT
GTAAGCGGATGCCGGGAGCAGACAAGCCCGTCAGGGCGCGTCAGCGGGTGTTGGCGGGTGTCGGGGCTGG
CTTAACTATGCGGCATCAGAGCAGATTGTACTGAGAGTGCACCATATGCGGTGTGAAATACCGCACAGAT
GCGTAAGGAGAAAATACCGCATCAGGCGCCATTCGCCATTCAGGCTGCGCAACTGTTGGGAAGGGCGATC
GGTGCGGGCCTCTTCGCTATTACGCCAGCTGGCGAAAGGGGGATGTGCTGCAAGGCGATTAAGTTGGGTA
ACGCCAGGGTTTTCCCAGTCACGACGTTGTAAAACGACGGCCAGTGCCAAGCTTGCATGCCTGCAGGTCG
ACTCTAGAGGATCCCCGGGATAACTTCGTATAATGTATGCTATACGAAGTTATGTATAGTACTTGTGAGA
GAAAGTAGGTTTATACATAATTTTACAACTCATTACGCACACTCATGGTTTTTGGCCAGCGAAAACAGTT
TCAAAAGATTGCTGGAAGTCTGCAATAATGTCATCAATAAATTCGATACCAACAGAGACACGAATTAAGT
CCTTGGTAACACCAGATGCCAACTTTTCTTTGTCATTTAATTGTTTGTGGGTAGTGAAGTATGGAGCAAT
GACTAAGGTCTTGGCATCACCAACATTGGCCAAGTTAGAGGCAAGCTTTAAATTGTCAACAACTTGAGCA
CCAGAAAGTTTGAATGGGTCAGTTTCCTTGTCGGCATTTGGTAAGTCTTTTACACCGAAAGATAAGACAC
CACCGAAACCGTTAGATAGATACTTCTTAGCATTTTCATGATGAGAATGAGATGCTAAACCAGGGTATGA
AACCCAAGATACGTATGGGGATTGTTCTAACCATTTGGCTAACTTCAATGCATTTTCACCGTGTCTTTCA
GCTCTCAAAGATAATGTTTCAACACCTTGTAGTAGCAAGAAAGAGGCAAATGGGTTCATCAATGGACCCA
AATCTCTTAATAGTTCAGTTCTAACATGAACGATGTATGCCAAGTTACCGTAGGCTTCATTGTAGATAGT
ACCGTGATATCCTTCGGCAGGTTGAGAGAATTGAGGGAACTTTTCTGGGTAGTCCTTCCATGGGAACTTA
CCAGAGTCAACAATAATACCACCGATAGTAGTACCATGACCACCAATCCATTTGGTAGCAGAATGTGTTA
CAATATCAGCACCGTATTTAATTGGCTGACAGAAGTAACCACCGGCACCAAATGTGTTGTCAACGACAAC
TGGAATACCGTGTTTGTGAGCAATTGCAACAATTTTTTCAAAATCCGGAACATTGTACTTTGGATTACCA
ATGGTTTCCAAATAAACAGCCTTGGTTCTTTCATCAAAGACCTTTTCGAATTCTTCTGGATTGTCACCTT
CAACAAATCTAGCCTCGATACCAAATCTTTTGAACGAGATTTTGAACTGGTTATAAGTACCACCGTATAA
GTAAGAAGTGGAAACGATGTTGTCACCAGTGTGTGCCAAACCTTGGATGGCAAGGGTTTGAGCGGCTTGA
CCGGAGGAAACAGCCAAAGCAGCAGCACCACCTTCTAAAGCAGCAATTCTTTCTTCCAAAACATTACTGG
TTGGGTTTTGGAAACGGGAATAGACGTAACCTGGAACTTCTAGACCAAACAATTGCGAACCATGCTTAGA
GTTTTCGAAAACATAAGAAGTGGTGGCGTAAATTGGTACAGCTCTGGATCTGTGAGCATTGTCACCAGGG
TTCTCTTGGCCGGCGTGTAGTTGAACAGTATCGAAATGAGATGGCATTGTATGGATGGGGGTAATAGAAT
TGTATCTATGTATCTGACGACCCTGTATTACACGAAGGAAATAGTAGATGAAAAGACAAGAGAGCAAGAA
AAAGGAAAAACTTCCTTTCTAACAGACGCTTTACTTAACCTTATATATATCTTATTTTTTTCATCGAGCG
TGTTCAATTGGACAAGGTGCCACCTTTTCGACACTTCGGTTATTATGTTACACAGTTTTCATGAGGATGG
CATAACTTCGTATAATGTATGCTATACGAAGTTATCCCGGGTACCGAGCTCGAATTCATCACGTGCTATA
AAAATAATTATAATTTAAATTTTTTAATATAAATATATAAATTAAAAATAGAAAGTAAAAAAAGAAATTA
AAGAAAAAATAGTTTTTGTTTTCCGAAGATGTAAAAGACTCTAGGGGGATCGCCAACAAATACTACCTTT
TATCTTGCTCTTCCTGCTCTCAGGTATTAATGCCGAATTGTTTCATCTTGTCTGTGTAGAAGACCACACA
CGAAAATCCTGTGATTTTACATTTTACTTATCGTTAATCGAATGTATATCTATTTAATCTGCTTTTCTTG
TCTAATAAATATATATGTAAAGTACGCTTTTTGTTGAAATTTTTTAAACCTTTGTTTATTTTTTTTTCTT
CATTCCGTAACTCTTCTACCTTCTTTATTTACTTTCTAAAATCCAAATACAAAACATAAAAATAAATAAA
CACAGAGTAAATTCCCAAATTATTCCATCATTAAAAGATACGAGGCGCGTGTAAGTTACGAATTCGTAAT
CATGGTCATAGCTGTTTCCTGTGTGAAATTGTTATCCGCTCACAATTCCACACAACATACGAGCCGGAAG
CATAAAGTGTAAAGCCTGGGGTGCCTAATGAGTGAGCTAACTCACATTAATTGCGTTGCGCTCACTGCCC
GCTTTCCAGTCGGGAAACCTGTCGTGCCAGCTGCATTAATGAATCGGCCAACGCGCGGGGAGAGGCGGTT
TGCGTATTGGGCGCTCTTCCGCTTCCTCGCTCACTGACTCGCTGCGCTCGGTCGTTCGGCTGCGGCGAGC
GGTATCAGCTCACTCAAAGGCGGTAATACGGTTATCCACAGAATCAGGGGATAACGCAGGAAAGAACATG
TGAGCAAAAGGCCAGCAAAAGGCCAGGAACCGTAAAAAGGCCGCGTTGCTGGCGTTTTTCCATAGGCTCC
GCCCCCCTGACGAGCATCACAAAAATCGACGCTCAAGTCAGAGGTGGCGAAACCCGACAGGACTATAAAG
ATACCAGGCGTTTCCCCCTGGAAGCTCCCTCGTGCGCTCTCCTGTTCCGACCCTGCCGCTTACCGGATAC
CTGTCCGCCTTTCTCCCTTCGGGAAGCGTGGCGCTTTCTCATAGCTCACGCTGTAGGTATCTCAGTTCGG
TGTAGGTCGTTCGCTCCAAGCTGGGCTGTGTGCACGAACCCCCCGTTCAGCCCGACCGCTGCGCCTTATC
CGGTAACTATCGTCTTGAGTCCAACCCGGTAAGACACGACTTATCGCCACTGGCAGCAGCCACTGGTAAC
AGGATTAGCAGAGCGAGGTATGTAGGCGGTGCTACAGAGTTCTTGAAGTGGTGGCCTAACTACGGCTACA
CTAGAAGGACAGTATTTGGTATCTGCGCTCTGCTGAAGCCAGTTACCTTCGGAAAAAGAGTTGGTAGCTC
TTGATCCGGCAAACAAACCACCGCTGGTAGCGGTGGTTTTTTTGTTTGCAAGCAGCAGATTACGCGCAGA
AAAAAAGGATCTCAAGAAGATCCTTTGATCTTTTCTACGGGGTCTGACGCTCAGTGGAACGAAAACTCAC
GTTAAGGGATTTTGGTCATGAGATTATCAAAAAGGATCTTCACCTAGATCCTTTTAAATTAAAAATGAAG
TTTTAAATCAATCTAAAGTATATATGAGTAAACTTGGTCTGACAGTTACCAATGCTTAATCAGTGAGGCA
CCTATCTCAGCGATCTGTCTATTTCGTTCATCCATAGTTGCCTGACTCCCCGTCGTGTAGATAACTACGA
TACGGGAGGGCTTACCATCTGGCCCCAGTGCTGCAATGATACCGCGAGACCCACGCTCACCGGCTCCAGA
TTTATCAGCAATAAACCAGCCAGCCGGAAGGGCCGAGCGCAGAAGTGGTCCTGCAACTTTATCCGCCTCC
ATCCAGTCTATTAATTGTTGCCGGGAAGCTAGAGTAAGTAGTTCGCCAGTTAATAGTTTGCGCAACGTTG
TTGCCATTGCTACAGGCATCGTGGTGTCACGCTCGTCGTTTGGTATGGCTTCATTCAGCTCCGGTTCCCA
ACGATCAAGGCGAGTTACATGATCCCCCATGTTGTGCAAAAAAGCGGTTAGCTCCTTCGGTCCTCCGATC
GTTGTCAGAAGTAAGTTGGCCGCAGTGTTATCACTCATGGTTATGGCAGCACTGCATAATTCTCTTACTG
TCATGCCATCCGTAAGATGCTTTTCTGTGACTGGTGAGTACTCAACCAAGTCATTCTGAGAATAGTGTAT
GCGGCGACCGAGTTGCTCTTGCCCGGCGTCAATACGGGATAATACCGCGCCACATAGCAGAACTTTAAAA
GTGCTCATCATTGGAAAACGTTCTTCGGGGCGAAAACTCTCAAGGATCTTACCGCTGTTGAGATCCAGTT
CGATGTAACCCACTCGTGCACCCAACTGATCTTCAGCATCTTTTACTTTCACCAGCGTTTCTGGGTGAGC
AAAAACAGGAAGGCAAAATGCCGCAAAAAAGGGAATAAGGGCGACACGGAAATGTTGAATACTCATACTC
TTCCTTTTTCAATATTACCGCGAATCCTTACATCACACCCAATCCCCCACAAGTGATCCCCCACACACCA
TAGCTTCAAAATGTTTCTACTCCTTTTTTACTCTTCCAGATTTTCTCGGACTCCGCGCATCGCCGTACCA
CTTCAAAACACCCAAGCACAGCATACTAAATTTCCCCTCTTTCTTCCTCTAGGGTGTCGTTAATTACCCG
TACTAAAGGTTTGGAAAAGAAAAAAGAGACCGCCTCGTTTCTTTTTCTTCGTCGAAAAAGGCAATAAAAA
TTTTTATCACGTTTCTTTTTCTTGAAAATTTTTTTTTTTGATTTTTTTCTCTTTCGATGACCTCCCATTG
ATATTTAAGTTAATAAACGGTCTTCAATTTCTCAAGTTTCAGTTTCATTTTTCTTGTTCTATTACAACTT
TTTTTACTTCTTGCTCATTAGAAAGAAAGCATAGCAATCTAATCTAAGTTTTAATTACAAAACTAGTGAT
ATCTGCGCACTCGAGTCATGTAATTAGTTATGTCACGCTTACATTCACGCCCTCCCCCCACATCCGCTCT
AACCGAAAAGGAAGGAGTTAGACAACCTGAAGTCTAGGTCCCTATTTATTTTTTTATAGTTATGTTAGTA
TTAAGAACGTTATTTATATTTCAAATTTTTCTTTTTTTTCTGTACAGACGCGTGTACGCATGTAACATTA
TACTGAAAACCTTGCTTGAGAAGGTTTTGGGACGCTCGAAGGCTTTAATTTGCGGCCAATATTATTGAAG
CATTTATCAGGGTTATTGTCTCATGAGCGGATACATATTTGAATGTATTTAGAAAAATAAACAAATAGGG
GTTCCGCGCACATTTCCCCGAAAAGTGCCACCTGACGTCTAAGAAACCATTATTATCATGACATTAACCT
ATAAAAATAGGCGTATCACGAGGCCCTTTCGTC
Features (pLannotate 1.2.2; 20 found; start..end, strand, type, name):
    137..236     +  misc_feature   bom (fragment): basis of mobility region from pBR322
    242..396     -  CDS            lacZα (fragment): LacZα fragment of β-galactosidase; lacZ fragment
    399..439     -  misc_feature   MCS (fragment): pUC18/19 multiple cloning site
    440..473     -  protein_bind   loxP: Cre-mediated recombination occurs in the 8-bp core sequence (GCATACAT). Cre recombinase
    533..1867    -  CDS            MET17: O-acetylserine and O-acetylhomoserine sulfhydrylase, required for sulfur amino acid synthesis; S. cerevisiae MET17 MET15; MET25
   1868..2101    -  promoter       MET17 promoter (fragment): S. cerevisiae MET17; expression is repressed by methionine; MET15; MET25
   2102..2135    -  protein_bind   loxP: Cre-mediated recombination occurs in the 8-bp core sequence (GCATACAT). Cre recombinase
   2136..2157    -  misc_feature   MCS (fragment): pUC18/19 multiple cloning site
   2158..2649    +  misc_feature   CEN/ARS: S. cerevisiae CEN6 centromere fused to an autonomously replicating sequence
   2689..2705    -  protein_bind   lac operator: The lac repressor binds to the lac operator to inhibit transcription in E. coli. This inhibition can be relieved by adding lactose or isopropyl-β-D-thiogalactopyranoside (IPTG). lac repressor encoded by lacI
   2713..2743    -  promoter       lac promoter: promoter for the E. coli lac operon
   2758..2779    -  protein_bind   CAP binding site: CAP binding activates transcription in the presence of cAMP. E. coli catabolite activator protein
   2792..2884    -  CDS            lacI (fragment): lac repressor; lacI; The lac repressor binds to the lac operator to inhibit transcription in E. coli. This inhibition can be relieved by adding lactose or isopropyl-β-D-thiogalactopyranoside (IPTG).
   3067..3655    -  rep_origin     ori: high-copy-number ColE1/pMB1/pBR322/pUC origin of replication
   3826..4686    -  CDS            AmpR: β-lactamase; bla; confers resistance to ampicillin, carbenicillin, and related antibiotics
   4687..4707    -  promoter       AmpR promoter (fragment): bla
   4751..5158    +  promoter       TEF1 promoter: S. cerevisiae TEF1; promoter for EF-1α
   5196..5443    +  terminator     CYC1 terminator: S. cerevisiae CYC1; transcription terminator for CYC1
   5447..5538    -  promoter       AmpR promoter (fragment): bla
   5633..35      +  CDS            rop (fragment) (across the origin): Rop protein, which maintains plasmids at low copy number; rop
