[The description below was written by a language model from this plasmid's Addgene catalogue record and pLannotate feature annotations shown in this document.]
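Description:
pXP314 is an empty yeast expression vector of 5,633 bp, built on a pUC18 backbone. It belongs to a vector set designed for systematic metabolic engineering in Saccharomyces cerevisiae. It is an E. coli–yeast shuttle plasmid. In bacteria it replicates from the high-copy pUC-type ColE1 origin and is selected with ampicillin through the β-lactamase gene. Remnants of the pUC lac region (lacZα fragment, lac promoter and operator, polylinker fragments) are still present. In yeast it is maintained by a CEN6/ARS element, which combines a centromere with an autonomously replicating sequence and typically gives stable, low-copy segregation.

The yeast selectable marker is MET15 (annotated as MET17, also known as MET25), which encodes O-acetylserine/O-acetylhomoserine sulfhydrylase. It is expressed from its own methionine-repressible promoter fragment and complements methionine auxotrophy in met15 hosts. The marker cassette is flanked by two loxP sites, so Cre recombinase can excise it. This allows the same marker to be reused in successive engineering steps and accounts for the Cre/Lox classification.

The expression cassette consists of the strong constitutive S. cerevisiae TEF1 promoter followed by the CYC1 transcription terminator. The two are separated by a short gap where a gene of interest is inserted by restriction cloning between SpeI and XhoI sites, both of which are retained. No insert is present. The plasmid is intended as a recipient for open reading frames to be expressed constitutively at low copy in yeast, for example when assembling or balancing multi-gene pathways.
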