Addgene plasmid #26835: pXP314
Purpose: (Empty Backbone)
Depositing lab: Nancy DaSilva & Suzanne Sandmeyer. Depositing organization: University of California, Irvine. Publication: A vector set for systematic metabolic engineering in Saccharomyces cerevisiae. Fang F, Salmon K, Shen MW, Aeling KA, Ito E, Irwin B, Tran UP, Hatfield GW, Da Silva NA, Sandmeyer S. Yeast. 2011 Feb;28(2):123-36. doi: 10.1002/yea.1824. Epub 2010 Oct 8. PubMed 20936606.
Backbone
  Vector backbone: pUC18
  Backbone manufacturer: invitrogen
  Backbone size (bp): 5633
  Modifications to backbone: N/A
  Vector type: Yeast Expression, Cre/Lox
  Selectable markers: MET15
Growth in bacteria
  Bacterial resistance: Ampicillin, 100 μg/mL
  Growth temperature: 37°C
  Growth strain: DH5alpha
  Copy number: High Copy
Gene/Insert
  Gene/Insert name: None
  Cloning method: Restriction Enzyme; 5′ cloning site SpeI (not destroyed); 3′ cloning site XhoI (not destroyed)
  Sequencing primers: 5′ N/A
Terms and licenses: Academic/Nonprofit Terms; Industry Terms: Not Available to Industry
How to cite: pXP314 was a gift from Nancy DaSilva & Suzanne Sandmeyer (Addgene plasmid # 26835 ; http://n2t.net/addgene:26835 ; RRID:Addgene_26835)
