>Addgene plasmid #26835 | pXP314 | addgene partial sequence | sequence record 33068 | 26835 with M13pUC-fwd
CCCGGGATAACTTCGTATAATGTATGCTATACGAAGTTATGTATAGTACTTGTGAGAGAAAGTAGGTTTA
TACATAATTTTACAACTCATTACGCACACTCATGGTTTTTGGCCAGCGAAAACAGTTTCAAAAGATTGCT
GGAAGTCTGCAATAATGTCATCAATAAATTCGATACCAACAGAGACACGAATTAAGTCCTTGGTAACACC
AGATGCCAACTTTTCTTTGTCATTTAATTGTTTGTGGGTAGTGAAGTATGGAGCAATGACTAAGGTCTTG
GCATCACCAACATTGGCCAAGTTAGAGGCAAGCTTTAAATTGTCAACAACTTGAGCACCAGAAAGTTTGA
ATGGGTCAGTTTCCTTGTCGGCATTTGGTAAGTCTTTTACACCGAAAGATAAGACACCACCGAAACCGTT
AGATAGATACTTCTTAGCATTTTCATGATGAGAATGAGATGCTAAACCAGGGTATGAAACCCAAGATACG
TATGGGGATTGTTCTAACCATTTGGCTAACTTCAATGCATTTTCACCGTGTCTTTCAGCTCTCAAAGATA
ATGTTTCAACACCTTGTAGTAGCAAGAAAGAGGCAAATGGGTTCATCAATGGACCCAAATCTCTTAATAG
TTCAGTTCTAACATGAACGATGTATGCCAAGTTACCGTAGGCTTCATTGTAGATAGTACCGTGATATCCT
TCGGCAGGTTGAGAGAATTGAGGGAACTTTTCTGGGTAGTCCTTCCATGGGAACTTACCAGAGTCAACAA
TAATACCACCGATAGTAGTACCATGACCACCAATCCATTTGGTAGCAGAATGTGTTACAATATC
